Addgene plasmid #162849: pUCP20 PilBN116*
Purpose: Expression of PilB N116 Amber with a C-terminal histag
Depositing lab: Katrina Forest. Depositing organization: University of Wisconsin, Madison.
Backbone
  Vector backbone: pUCP20
  Backbone size w/o insert (bp): 3643
  Vector type: Bacterial Expression
Growth in bacteria
  Bacterial resistance: Ampicillin, 100 μg/mL
  Growth temperature: 37°C
  Growth strain: DH5alpha
  Copy number: High Copy
Gene/Insert
  Gene/Insert name: PilB
  Species: Pseudomonas aeruginosa
  Insert size (bp): 1728
  Mutation: N116Amber
  Tag / fusion protein: Histidine tag (H6x) (C terminal on insert)
  Cloning method: Gibson Cloning
Resource information
  A portion of this plasmid was derived from a plasmid made by: clone from pUCP20 PilB
Terms and licenses: Academic/Nonprofit Terms; Industry Terms: Not Available to Industry
Depositor comments: Amber mutation was inserted concomitant to replacing the original UAG stop codon with UAA from pUCP20 PilB
How to cite: pUCP20 PilBN116* was a gift from Katrina Forest (Addgene plasmid # 162849 ; http://n2t.net/addgene:162849 ; RRID:Addgene_162849)
