[The description below was written by a language model from this plasmid's Addgene catalogue record and pLannotate feature annotations shown in this document.]
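Description:
pUCP20 PilBN116* is a bacterial expression plasmid built on pUCP20, an Escherichia coli–Pseudomonas shuttle vector. The sequenced record of about 5.4 kb carries two replication systems. One is a high-copy ColE1/pUC-type origin for propagation in E. coli. The other is the pRO1600 oriV with an adjacent pRO1600 Rep coding region (annotated as a fragment), which supports maintenance in Pseudomonas aeruginosa and related hosts. Selection is through the β-lactamase gene (AmpR) under its own promoter, giving resistance to ampicillin and carbenicillin. Short remnants of bom, rop and lacI are also annotated. These are only fragments, so the plasmid does not supply a functional lac repressor.

The insert is P. aeruginosa pilB, encoding the ATPase motor that powers assembly and extension of type IV pili, which mediate adhesion, biofilm maturation and twitching motility. It sits directly downstream of the lac promoter and operator, with a CAP binding site just upstream across the circular junction, so transcription comes from the vector's lac regulatory region. The gene carries a C-terminal hexahistidine tag for detection or affinity purification, and codon N116 has been changed to an amber (UAG) stop. The construct was made by Gibson cloning from the parental pUCP20 PilB plasmid. In the same step the original UAG terminator was replaced with UAA, leaving position 116 as the only amber codon in the reading frame.

This design is typical of amber suppression experiments, in which a suppressor tRNA/synthetase pair supplied separately inserts a noncanonical amino acid at the defined site. Only read-through product would then carry the C-terminal tag. The record itself states only that the purpose is expression of the PilB N116 amber variant and does not name the residue to be incorporated or the downstream application.
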