Features (pLannotate 1.2.2; 12 found; start..end, strand, type, name):
      1..31      +  promoter       lac promoter: promoter for the E. coli lac operon
     39..55      +  protein_bind   lac operator: The lac repressor binds to the lac operator to inhibit transcription in E. coli. This inhibition can be relieved by adding lactose or isopropyl-β-D-thiogalactopyranoside (IPTG). lac repressor encoded by lacI
     75..1772    +  CDS            pilB: PILB_PSEAE - Experimental evidence at protein level: Swiss-Prot protein existence level 1. ATPase component of the type IV pilus (T4P) that plays a role in surface and host cell adhesion, colonization, biofilm maturation, virulence, and twitching, a form of surface-associated motility facilitated by cycles of extension, adhesion, and retraction of T4P fibers (PubMed:15659660, PubMed:28854278). Acts as a molecular motor to provide the energy that is required for biogenesis of the pilus and the extrusion of substrates generated in the cytoplasm (PubMed:8102361, PubMed:18174131). PilB ATPase acti
   1803..2632    -  CDS            pRO1600 Rep (fragment): replication protein for the broad-host-range plasmid pRO1600 from Pseudomonas aeruginosa&nbsp
   2646..2997    +  rep_origin     pRO1600 oriV: broad-host-range origin of replication from Pseudomonas aeruginosa plasmid pRO1600; requires the pRO1600 Rep protein for replication (West et al., 1994)
   3043..3091    -  misc_feature   bom (fragment): basis of mobility region from pBR322
   3193..3228    -  CDS            rop (fragment): Rop protein, which maintains plasmids at low copy number; rop
   3323..3427    +  promoter       AmpR promoter: bla
   3428..4288    +  CDS            AmpR: β-lactamase; bla; confers resistance to ampicillin, carbenicillin, and related antibiotics
   4459..5047    +  rep_origin     ori: high-copy-number ColE1/pMB1/pBR322/pUC origin of replication
   5230..5322    +  CDS            lacI (fragment): lac repressor; lacI; The lac repressor binds to the lac operator to inhibit transcription in E. coli. This inhibition can be relieved by adding lactose or isopropyl-β-D-thiogalactopyranoside (IPTG).
   5335..5356    +  protein_bind   CAP binding site: CAP binding activates transcription in the presence of cAMP. E. coli catabolite activator protein
>Addgene plasmid #162849 | pUCP20 PilBN116* | addgene full sequence | sequence record 329253 | Addgene NGS Result
TTTACACTTTATGCTTCCGGCTCGTATGTTGTGTGGAATTGTGAGCGGATAACAATTTCACACAGGAAAC
AGCTATGAACGACAGCATCCAACTGAGCGGTCTGTCCCGACAGCTCGTCCAAGCCAATCTACTCGACGAA
AAGACCGCCCTGCAGGCCCAGACGCAGGCGCAGCGCAACAAGCTGTCGCTGGTGACGCACCTGGTGCAGA
ACAAGCTGGTAAGCGGCCTGGCCCTGGCCGAATTGTCCGCCGAGCAGTTCGGCATCGCCTATTGCGACCT
GAACAGCCTGGACAGGGAAAGCTTTCCGCGGGACGCCATCAGCGAAAAGCTGGTCCGCCAGCACCGGGTC
ATTCCCCTGTGGCGGCGGGGCAACAAGTTGTTCGTAGGCATCTCCGACGCCGCCAACCACCAGGCCATCT
AGGACGTCCAGTTCAGCACTGGCCTGACGACCGAGGCCATTCTGGTCGAGGACGACAAGCTCGGCCTTGC
CATCGACAAGCTATTCGAGAATGCAACCGACGGCTTGGCAGGTCTCGATGACGTGGACCTGGAAGGACTG
GATGTAGGCGTCAAGGAAACGTCCGGACAAGAAGATACTGGCGCGGAGGCAGACGACGCTCCCGTCGTCC
GCTTCGTCAACAAGATGCTGCTGGACGCTATCAAAGGCGGGTCTTCCGACTTGCACTTCGAGCCCTACGA
GAAGATCTACCGGGTGCGCTTCCGTACCGACGGCATGCTTCACGAAGTGGCCAAGCCGCCGATCCAGTTG
GCCAGTCGTATCTCTGCTCGTCTCAAGGTAATGGCCGGCCTGGATATCTCCGAACGACGCAAGCCGCAGG
ACGGACGGATCAAGATGCGCGTGTCGAAGACCAAGTCCATCGACTTCCGCGTCAACACCCTGCCGACCCT
GTGGGGCGAGAAGATCGTGATGCGGATCCTCGACTCCTCCAGCGCGCAGATGGGCATCGACGCCCTGGGC
TACGAGGAGGACCAGAAGGAACTCTACCTGGCCGCACTCAAGCAGCCGCAGGGCATGATCCTGGTCACCG
GCCCCACCGGCTCGGGCAAGACGGTATCGCTGTACACCGGCCTGAACATCCTCAATACCACCGACATCAA
CATTTCCACCGCCGAAGACCCGGTGGAGATCAACCTGGAAGGCATCAACCAGGTCAACGTCAATCCGCGC
CAGGGCATGGACTTCTCCCAGGCGCTGCGCGCCTTCCTGCGCCAGGACCCGGACGTGATCATGGTCGGCG
AGATCCGCGACCTGGAGACCGCCGAGATCGCCATCAAGGCGGCGCAGACCGGGCATATGGTGATGTCCAC
CCTGCACACCAACAGCGCCGCCGAGACCCTGACCCGCCTGCTGAACATGGGCGTACCGGCGTTCAACCTG
GCGACCTCGGTGAACCTGATCATCGCCCAGCGCCTTGCGCGAAAACTCTGTTCGCACTGCAAGAAAGAGC
ACGACGTACCGAAGGAAACCCTGCTTCACGAAGGTTTCCCAGAAGAGTTGATCGGCACCTTCAAGCTGTA
TTCACCAGTGGGCTGCGACCATTGCAAGAACGGTTACAAGGGCCGTGTCGGTATTTATGAAGTAGTTAAA
AACACCCCGGCCCTGCAGCGGATTATCATGGAGGAAGGCAACTCCATCGAGATCGCCGAGCAAGCCCGCA
AAGAAGGCTTCAACGATCTGCGCACCTCAGGCCTGCTGAAAGCCATGCAGGGGATCACCAGCCTGGAGGA
AGTCAACCGCGTGACCAAGGATAGGCCGGGCCATCATCATCACCATCATTAAGCCAGATCCAGCGGCATC
TGGGTTAGTCGAGCGCGGGCCGCTTCCCATGTCTCACCAGGGCGAGCCTGTTTCGCGATCTCAGCATCTG
AAATCTTCCCGGCCTTGCGCTTCGCTGGGGCCTTACCCACCGCCTTGGCGGGCTTCTTCGGTCCAAAACT
GAACAACAGATGTGTGACCTTGCGCCCGGTCTTTCGCTGCGCCCACTCCACCTGTAGCGGGCTGTGCTCG
TTGATCTGCGTCACGGCTGGATCAAGCACTCGCAACTTGAAGTCCTTGATCGAGGGATACCGGCCTTCCA
GTTGAAACCACTTTCGCAGCTGGTCAATTTCTATTTCGCGCTGGCCGATGCTGTCCCATTGCATGAGCAG
CTCGTAAAGCCTGATCGCGTGGGTGCTGTCCATCTTGGCCACGTCAGCCAAGGCGTATTTGGTGAACTGT
TTGGTGAGTTCCGTCAGGTACGGCAGCATGTCTTTGGTGAACCTGAGTTCTACACGGCCCTCACCCTCCC
GGTAGATGATTGTTTGCACCCAGCCGGTAATCATCACACTCGGTCTTTTCCCCTTGCCATTGGGCTCTTG
GGTTAACCGGACTTCCCGCCGTTTCAGGCGCAGGGCCGCTTCTTTGAGCTGGTTGTAGGAAGATTCGATA
GGGACACCCGCCATCGTCGCTATGTCCTCCGCCGTCACTGAATACATCACTTCATCGGTGACAGGCTCGC
TCCTCTTCACCTGGCTAATACAGGCCAGAACGATCCGCTGTTCCTGAACACTGAGGCGATACGCGGCCTC
GACCAGGGCATTGCTTTTGTAAACCATTGGGGGTGAGGCCACGTTCGACATTCCTTGTGTATAAGGGGAC
ACTGTATCTGCGTCCCACAATACAACAAATCCGTCCCTTTACAACAACAAATCCGTCCCTTCTTAACAAC
AAATCCGTCCCTTAATGGCAACAAATCCGTCCCTTTTTAAACTCTACAGGCCACGGATTACGTGGCCTGT
AGACGTCCTAAAAGGTTTAAAAGGGAAAAGGAAGAAAAGGGTGGAAACGCAAAAAACGCACCACTACGTG
GCCCCGTTGGGGCCGCATTTGTGCCCCTGAAGGGGCGGGGGAGGCGTCTGGGCAATCCCCGTTTTACCAG
TCCCCTATCGCCGCCTGAGAGGGCGCAGGAAGCGAGTAATCAGGGTATCGAGGCGGATTCACCCTTGGCG
TCCAACCAGCGGCACCAGCGGCGCCTGAGAGGATGGTGCACTCTCAGTACAATCTGCTCTGATGCCGCAT
AGTTAAGCCAGCCCCGACACCCGCCAACACCCGCTGACGCGCCCTGACGGGCTTGTCTGCTCCCGGCATC
CGCTTACAGACAAGCTGTGACCGTCTCCGGGAGCTGCATGTGTCAGAGGTTTTCACCGTCATCACCGAAA
CGCGCGAGACGAAAGGGCCTCGTGATACGCCTATTTTTATAGGTTAATGTCATGATAATAATGGTTTCTT
AGACGTCAGGTGGCACTTTTCGGGGAAATGTGCGCGGAACCCCTATTTGTTTATTTTTCTAAATACATTC
AAATATGTATCCGCTCATGAGACAATAACCCTGATAAATGCTTCAATAATATTGAAAAAGGAAGAGTATG
AGTATTCAACATTTCCGTGTCGCCCTTATTCCCTTTTTTGCGGCATTTTGCCTTCCTGTTTTTGCTCACC
CAGAAACGCTGGTGAAAGTAAAAGATGCTGAAGATCAGTTGGGTGCACGAGTGGGTTACATCGAACTGGA
TCTCAACAGCGGTAAGATCCTTGAGAGTTTTCGCCCCGAAGAACGTTTTCCAATGATGAGCACTTTTAAA
GTTCTGCTATGTGGCGCGGTATTATCCCGTATTGACGCCGGGCAAGAGCAACTCGGTCGCCGCATACACT
ATTCTCAGAATGACTTGGTTGAGTACTCACCAGTCACAGAAAAGCATCTTACGGATGGCATGACAGTAAG
AGAATTATGCAGTGCTGCCATAACCATGAGTGATAACACTGCGGCCAACTTACTTCTGACAACGATCGGA
GGACCGAAGGAGCTAACCGCTTTTTTGCACAACATGGGGGATCATGTAACTCGCCTTGATCGTTGGGAAC
CGGAGCTGAATGAAGCCATACCAAACGACGAGCGTGACACCACGATGCCTGTAGCAATGGCAACAACGTT
GCGCAAACTATTAACTGGCGAACTACTTACTCTAGCTTCCCGGCAACAATTAATAGACTGGATGGAGGCG
GATAAAGTTGCAGGACCACTTCTGCGCTCGGCCCTTCCGGCTGGCTGGTTTATTGCTGATAAATCTGGAG
CCGGTGAGCGTGGGTCTCGCGGTATCATTGCAGCACTGGGGCCAGATGGTAAGCCCTCCCGTATCGTAGT
TATCTACACGACGGGGAGTCAGGCAACTATGGATGAACGAAATAGACAGATCGCTGAGATAGGTGCCTCA
CTGATTAAGCATTGGTAACTGTCAGACCAAGTTTACTCATATATACTTTAGATTGATTTAAAACTTCATT
TTTAATTTAAAAGGATCTAGGTGAAGATCCTTTTTGATAATCTCATGACCAAAATCCCTTAACGTGAGTT
TTCGTTCCACTGAGCGTCAGACCCCGTAGAAAAGATCAAAGGATCTTCTTGAGATCCTTTTTTTCTGCGC
GTAATCTGCTGCTTGCAAACAAAAAAACCACCGCTACCAGCGGTGGTTTGTTTGCCGGATCAAGAGCTAC
CAACTCTTTTTCCGAAGGTAACTGGCTTCAGCAGAGCGCAGATACCAAATACTGTTCTTCTAGTGTAGCC
GTAGTTAGGCCACCACTTCAAGAACTCTGTAGCACCGCCTACATACCTCGCTCTGCTAATCCTGTTACCA
GTGGCTGCTGCCAGTGGCGATAAGTCGTGTCTTACCGGGTTGGACTCAAGACGATAGTTACCGGATAAGG
CGCAGCGGTCGGGCTGAACGGGGGGTTCGTGCACACAGCCCAGCTTGGAGCGAACGACCTACACCGAACT
GAGATACCTACAGCGTGAGCTATGAGAAAGCGCCACGCTTCCCGAAGGGAGAAAGGCGGACAGGTATCCG
GTAAGCGGCAGGGTCGGAACAGGAGAGCGCACGAGGGAGCTTCCAGGGGGAAACGCCTGGTATCTTTATA
GTCCTGTCGGGTTTCGCCACCTCTGACTTGAGCGTCGATTTTTGTGATGCTCGTCAGGGGGGCGGAGCCT
ATGGAAAAACGCCAGCAACGCGGCCTTTTTACGGTTCCTGGCCTTTTGCTGGCCTTTTGCTCACATGTTC
TTTCCTGCGTTATCCCCTGATTCTGTGGATAACCGTATTACCGCCTTTGAGTGAGCTGATACCGCTCGCC
GCAGCCGAACGACCGAGCGCAGCGAGTCAGTGAGCGAGGAAGCGGAAGAGCGCCCAATACGCAAACCGCC
TCTCCCCGCGCGTTGGCCGATTCATTAATGCAGCTGGCACGACAGGTTTCCCGACTGGAAAGCGGGCAGT
GAGCGCAACGCAATTAATGTGAGTTAGCTCACTCATTAGGCACCCCAGGC
